Addgene plasmid #226697: pAM105
Purpose: GGG-TitinV15P-23-K-19-K-11-intein-CBD
Depositing lab: Andreas Martin. Depositing organization: University of California, Berkeley. Publication: The 26S Proteasome Utilizes a Kinetic Gateway to Prioritize Substrate Degradation. Bard JAM, Bashore C, Dong KC, Martin A. Cell. 2019 Apr 4;177(2):286-298.e15. doi: 10.1016/j.cell.2019.02.031. Epub 2019 Mar 28. PubMed 30929903.
Backbone
  Vector backbone: TXB1
  Vector type: Bacterial Expression
Growth in bacteria
  Bacterial resistance: Kanamycin, 50 μg/mL
  Growth temperature: 37°C
  Growth strain: DH5alpha
  Copy number: High Copy
Gene/Insert
  Gene/Insert name: titin
  Species: H. sapiens (human)
  Entrez Gene: TTN (a.k.a. CMD1G, CMH9, CMPD4, CMYO5, CMYP5, EOMFC, HMERF, LGMD2J, LGMDR10, MYLK5, SALMY, TMD)
  Promoter: T7
  Tag / fusion protein: cyclin B (C terminal on insert); GyrA inteine- Chitin Binding domain (C terminal on insert)
  Cloning method: Unknown
  Sequencing primers: 5′ T7 forward
Terms and licenses: Academic/Nonprofit Terms; Industry Terms: Not Available to Industry
How to cite: pAM105 was a gift from Andreas Martin (Addgene plasmid # 226697 ; http://n2t.net/addgene:226697 ; RRID:Addgene_226697)
