[The description below was written by a language model from this plasmid's Addgene catalogue record and pLannotate feature annotations shown in this document.]
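Description:
pAM105 is a bacterial expression plasmid built on the TXB1 backbone, an intein-fusion vector for producing recombinant proteins in E. coli strains that supply T7 RNA polymerase. It replicates from a ColE1/pMB1-type origin. The catalogue lists it as high copy, although the feature table also shows the rop gene and a bom region, which are typical of pBR322-derived, more moderately maintained plasmids. An f1 origin is present as well. Selection is by kanamycin through an aph(3')-Ia cassette; only a fragment of the AmpR promoter and short remnants of the tetracycline resistance gene remain.

Expression is driven by a T7 promoter with an adjacent lac operator and the T7 gene 10 ribosome binding site. A plasmid-borne lacI gene provides repression that is relieved by IPTG, and a T7 terminator closes the unit. According to the catalogue, the open reading frame encodes a human titin domain carrying a V15P substitution and preceded by a GGG N-terminus. This is followed by a C-terminal tail described as derived from cyclin B, and the name (23-K-19-K-11) suggests that lysines are placed at defined spacings within it. The annotation software does not call the titin segment itself, and its short "ssrA tag" and "SET1" hits are fragmentary matches, probably incidental.

The substrate is fused in frame to the Mxe GyrA intein and a chitin binding domain. This allows capture on chitin resin and thiol-induced cleavage at the intein's N-terminal junction, which releases the protein without a residual tag. The associated publication concerns substrate prioritisation by the 26S proteasome, so the construct evidently produces a model degradation substrate for such studies.
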