Features (pLannotate 1.2.2; 20 found; start..end, strand, type, name):
    161..352     -  CDS            rop: Rop protein, which maintains plasmids at low copy number; rop
    369..749     +  CDS            YPB1_ECOLX: Protein predicted: Swiss-Prot protein existence level 4. From Escherichia coli.
    821..1112    -  CDS            TcR (fragment): tetracycline efflux protein; tet; confers resistance to tetracycline
   1127..1148    -  protein_bind   CAP binding site: CAP binding activates transcription in the presence of cAMP. E. coli catabolite activator protein
   1161..2243    -  CDS            lacI: lac repressor; lacI; The lac repressor binds to the lac operator to inhibit transcription in E. coli. This inhibition can be relieved by adding lactose or isopropyl-β-D-thiogalactopyranoside (IPTG).
   2244..2321    -  promoter       lacI promoter: lacI
   2329..2364    -  CDS            TcR (fragment): tetracycline efflux protein; tet; confers resistance to tetracycline
   2367..2385    +  promoter       T7 promoter: promoter for bacteriophage T7 RNA polymerase
   2386..2410    +  protein_bind   lac operator: The lac repressor binds to the lac operator to inhibit transcription in E. coli. This inhibition can be relieved by adding lactose or isopropyl-β-D-thiogalactopyranoside (IPTG). lac repressor encoded by lacI
   2425..2447    +  RBS            RBS: efficient ribosome binding site from bacteriophage T7 gene 10 (Olins and Rangwala, 1989)
   2763..2787    +  CDS            ssrA tag (LVA) (fragment): C-terminal peptide that mediates degradation in bacteria through the ClpXP and ClpAP proteases (McGinness et al., 2006) mutant LVA variant that confers accelerated degradation under some conditions (Andersen et al., 1998)
   2898..3491    +  CDS            Mxe GyrA intein: modified GyrA intein (Southworth et al., 1999); Mycobacterium xenopi gyrA; N-terminal cleavage of this intein can be induced by thiols.
   3522..3677    +  CDS            CBD: chitin binding domain from chitinase A1 (Watanabe et al., 1994); Bacillus circulans chiA
   3689..3706    +  CDS            SET1 (fragment): solubility-enhancement tag derived from T7 phage gene 10B
   3714..3761    +  terminator     T7 terminator: transcription terminator for bacteriophage T7 RNA polymerase
   3798..4226    +  rep_origin     f1 ori (sequence partly withheld): f1 bacteriophage origin of replication; arrow indicates direction of (+) strand synthesis
   4279..4336    +  promoter       AmpR promoter (fragment): bla
   4345..5160    -  CDS            KanR: aminoglycoside phosphotransferase; aph(3')-Ia; confers resistance to kanamycin in bacteria or G418 (Geneticin®) in eukaryotes
   5282..5870    +  rep_origin     ori: high-copy-number ColE1/pMB1/pBR322/pUC origin of replication
   6056..59      -  misc_feature   bom (across the origin): basis of mobility region from pBR322
>Addgene plasmid #226697 | pAM105 | addgene full sequence | sequence record 450907 | Addgene NGS Result
GCCGCATAGTTAAGCCAGTATACACTCCGCTATCGCTACGTGACTGGGTCATGGCTGCGCCCCGACACCC
GCCAACACCCGCTGACGCGCCCTGACGGGCTTGTCTGCTCCCGGCATCCGCTTACAGACAAGCTGTGACC
GTCTCCGGGAGCTGCATGTGTCAGAGGTTTTCACCGTCATCACCGAAACGCGCGAGGCAGCTGCGGTAAA
GCTCATCAGCGTGGTCGTGAAGCGATTCACAGATGTCTGCCTGTTCATCCGCGTCCAGCTCGTTGAGTTT
CTCCAGAAGCGTTAATGTCTGGCTTCTGATAAAGCGGGCCATGTTAAGGGCGGTTTTTTCCTGTTTGGTC
ACTGATGCCTCCGTGTAAGGGGGATTTCTGTTCATGGGGGTAATGATACCGATGAAACGAGAGAGGATGC
TCACGATACGGGTTACTGATGATGAACATGCCCGGTTACTGGAACGTTGTGAGGGTAAACAACTGGCGGT
ATGGATGCGGCGGGACCAGAGAAAAATCACTCAGGGTCAATGCCAGCGCTTCGTTAATACAGATGTAGGT
GTTCCACAGGGTAGCCAGCAGCATCCTGCGATGCAGATCCGGAACATAATGGTGCAGGGCGCTGACTTCC
GCGTTTCCAGACTTTACGAAACACGGAAACCGAAGACCATTCATGTTGTTGCTCAGGTCGCAGACGTTTT
GCAGCAGCAGTCGCTTCACGTTCGCTCGCGTATCGGTGATTCATTCTGCTAACCAGTAAGGCAACCCCGC
CAGCCTAGCCGGGTCCTCAACGACAGGAGCACGATCATGCGCACCCGTGGGGCCGCCATGCCGGCGATAA
TGGCCTGCTTCTCGCCGAAACGTTTGGTGGCGGGACCAGTGACGAAGGCTTGAGCGAGGGCGTGCAAGAT
TCCGAATACCGCAAGCGACAGGCCGATCATCGTCGCGCTCCAGCGAAAGCGGTCCTCGCCGAAAATGACC
CAGAGCGCTGCCGGCACCTGTCCTACGAGTTGCATGATAAAGAAGACAGTCATAAGTGCGGCGACGATAG
TCATGCCCCGCGCCCACCGGAAGGAGCTGACTGGGTTGAAGGCTCTCAAGGGCATCGGTCGAGATCCCGG
TGCCTAATGAGTGAGCTAACTTACATTAATTGCGTTGCGCTCACTGCCCGCTTTCCAGTCGGGAAACCTG
TCGTGCCAGCTGCATTAATGAATCGGCCAACGCGCGGGGAGAGGCGGTTTGCGTATTGGGCGCCAGGGTG
GTTTTTCTTTTCACCAGTGAGACGGGCAACAGCTGATTGCCCTTCACCGCCTGGCCCTGAGAGAGTTGCA
GCAAGCGGTCCACGCTGGTTTGCCCCAGCAGGCGAAAATCCTGTTTGATGGTGGTTAACGGCGGGATATA
ACATGAGCTGTCTTCGGTATCGTCGTATCCCACTACCGAGATATCCGCACCAACGCGCAGCCCGGACTCG
GTAATGGCGCGCATTGCGCCCAGCGCCATCTGATCGTTGGCAACCAGCATCGCAGTGGGAACGATGCCCT
CATTCAGCATTTGCATGGTTTGTTGAAAACCGGACATGGCACTCCAGTCGCCTTCCCGTTCCGCTATCGG
CTGAATTTGATTGCGAGTGAGATATTTATGCCAGCCAGCCAGACGCAGACGCGCCGAGACAGAACTTAAT
GGGCCCGCTAACAGCGCGATTTGCTGGTGACCCAATGCGACCAGATGCTCCACGCCCAGTCGCGTACCGT
CTTCATGGGAGAAAATAATACTGTTGATGGGTGTCTGGTCAGAGACATCAAGAAATAACGCCGGAACATT
AGTGCAGGCAGCTTCCACAGCAATGGCATCCTGGTCATCCAGCGGATAGTTAATGATCAGCCCACTGACG
CGTTGCGCGAGAAGATTGTGCACCGCCGCTTTACAGGCTTCGACGCCGCTTCGTTCTACCATCGACACCA
CCACGCTGGCACCCAGTTGATCGGCGCGAGATTTAATCGCCGCGACAATTTGCGACGGCGCGTGCAGGGC
CAGACTGGAGGTGGCAACGCCAATCAGCAACGACTGTTTGCCCGCCAGTTGTTGTGCCACGCGGTTGGGA
ATGTAATTCAGCTCCGCCATCGCCGCTTCCACTTTTTCCCGCGTTTTCGCAGAAACGTGGCTGGCCTGGT
TCACCACGCGGGAAACGGTCTGATAAGAGACACCGGCATACTCTGCGACATCGTATAACGTTACTGGTTT
CACATTCACCACCCTGAATTGACTCTCTTCCGGGCGCTATCATGCCATACCGCGAAAGGTTTTGCGCCAT
TCGATGGTGTCCGGGATCTCGACGCTCTCCCTTATGCGACTCCTGCATTAGGAAATTAATACGACTCACT
ATAGGGGAATTGTGAGCGGATAACAATTCCCCTGTAGAAATAATTTTGTTTAACTTTAATAAGGAGATAT
ACCATGGGTGGCGGACTAATAGAAGTGGAACGCCCTCTGTACGGAGTAGAGGTGTTTCCGGGTGAAACAG
CCCACTTTGAAATTGAACTTTCTGAACCTGATGTTCACGGCCAGTGGCGCCTGCGCGGACAGCCTTTGGC
AGCTTCCCCTGACTGTGAAATCATTGAGGATGGACGCCGCCATATTCTGATCCTTCATAACTGTCAGCTG
GGTATGACAGGAGAGGTTTCCTTCCAGGCTGCTAATACCCGCTCTGCAGCCAATCTGCGCGTGCGCGAAT
TGGGTGGAGCAGGACCGCCACCATATAGTGCAGCAAACGACGAAAACTACGCTTTAGCAGCGCATGGTGG
CGCTCATACCTTTAATAACGAGAATGTTAGCGCACACACATTCAACAATGAAAATGTCAGTAAACATACC
TTTAACAATGAAAACGTGAGTTGTTATTGCATCACGGGAGATGCACTAGTTGCCCTACCCGAGGGCGAGT
CGGTACGCATCGCCGACATCGTGCCGGGTGCGCGGCCCAACAGTGACAACGCCATCGACCTGAAAGTCCT
TGACCGGCATGGCAATCCCGTGCTCGCCGACCGGCTGTTCCACTCCGGCGAGCATCCGGTGTACACGGTG
CGTACGGTCGAAGGTCTGCGTGTGACGGGCACCGCGAACCACCCGTTGTTGTGTTTGGTCGACGTCGCCG
GGGTGCCGACCCTGCTGTGGAAGCTGATCGACGAAATCAAGCCGGGCGATTACGCGGTGATTCAACGCAG
CGCATTCAGCGTCGACTGTGCAGGTTTTGCCCGCGGGAAACCCGAATTTGCGCCCACAACCTACACAGTC
GGCGTCCCTGGACTGGTGCGTTTCTTGGAAGCACACCACCGAGACCCGGACGCCCAAGCTATCGCCGACG
AGCTGACCGACGGGCGGTTCTACTACGCGAAAGTCGCCAGTGTCACCGACGCCGGCGTGCAGCCGGTGTA
TAGCCTTCGTGTCGACACGGCAGACCACGCGTTTATCACGAACGGGTTCGTCAGCCACGCTACTGGCCTC
ACCGGTCTGAACTCAGGCCTCACGACAAATCCTGGTGTATCCGCTTGGCAGGTCAACACAGCTTATACTG
CGGGACAATTGGTCACATATAACGGCAAGACGTATAAATGTTTGCAGCCCCACACCTCCTTGGCAGGATG
GGAACCATCCAACGTTCCTGCCTTGTGGCAGCTTCAATAATTAACCTAGGCTGCTGCCACCGCTGAGCAA
TAACTAGCATAACCCCTTGGGGCCTCTAAACGGGTCTTGAGGGGTTTTTTGCTGAAAGGAGGAACTATAT
CCGGATTGGCGAATGGG
[124 nt withheld, positions 3798-3921]
C
[91 nt withheld, positions 3923-4013]
A
[49 nt withheld, positions 4015-4063]
CCTTTGACGTTGGAGTCCACGTTCTTT
[37 nt withheld, positions 4091-4127]
ACCCTATCTCGGTCTATTCTTTTGATTTATAAGGGATTTTGCCGATTTCGGCCTATTGGTTAAAAAATGA
GCTGATTTAACAAAAATTTAACGCGAATTTTAACAAAATATTAACGCTTACAATTTAGGTGGCACTTTTC
GGGGAAATGTGCGCGGAACCCCTATTTGTTTATTTTTCTAAATACATTCAAATATGTATCCGCTCATGAA
TTAATTCTTAGAAAAACTCATCGAGCATCAAATGAAACTGCAATTTATTCATATCAGGATTATCAATACC
ATATTTTTGAAAAAGCCGTTTCTGTAATGAAGGAGAAAACTCACCGAGGCAGTTCCATAGGATGGCAAGA
TCCTGGTATCGGTCTGCGATTCCGACTCGTCCAACATCAATACAACCTATTAATTTCCCCTCGTCAAAAA
TAAGGTTATCAAGTGAGAAATCACCATGAGTGACGACTGAATCCGGTGAGAATGGCAAAAGTTTATGCAT
TTCTTTCCAGACTTGTTCAACAGGCCAGCCATTACGCTCGTCATCAAAATCACTCGCATCAACCAAACCG
TTATTCATTCGTGATTGCGCCTGAGCGAGACGAAATACGCGATCGCTGTTAAAAGGACAATTACAAACAG
GAATCGAATGCAACCGGCGCAGGAACACTGCCAGCGCATCAACAATATTTTCACCTGAATCAGGATATTC
TTCTAATACCTGGAATGCTGTTTTCCCGGGGATCGCAGTGGTGAGTAACCATGCATCATCAGGAGTACGG
ATAAAATGCTTGATGGTCGGAAGAGGCATAAATTCCGTCAGCCAGTTTAGTCTGACCATCTCATCTGTAA
CATCATTGGCAACGCTACCTTTGCCATGTTTCAGAAACAACTCTGGCGCATCGGGCTTCCCATACAATCG
ATAGATTGTCGCACCTGATTGCCCGACATTATCGCGAGCCCATTTATACCCATATAAATCAGCATCCATG
TTGGAATTTAATCGCGGCCTAGAGCAAGACGTTTCCCGTTGAATATGGCTCATAACACCCCTTGTATTAC
TGTTTATGTAAGCAGACAGTTTTATTGTTCATGACCAAAATCCCTTAACGTGAGTTTTCGTTCCACTGAG
CGTCAGACCCCGTAGAAAAGATCAAAGGATCTTCTTGAGATCCTTTTTTTCTGCGCGTAATCTGCTGCTT
GCAAACAAAAAAACCACCGCTACCAGCGGTGGTTTGTTTGCCGGATCAAGAGCTACCAACTCTTTTTCCG
AAGGTAACTGGCTTCAGCAGAGCGCAGATACCAAATACTGTCCTTCTAGTGTAGCCGTAGTTAGGCCACC
ACTTCAAGAACTCTGTAGCACCGCCTACATACCTCGCTCTGCTAATCCTGTTACCAGTGGCTGCTGCCAG
TGGCGATAAGTCGTGTCTTACCGGGTTGGACTCAAGACGATAGTTACCGGATAAGGCGCAGCGGTCGGGC
TGAACGGGGGGTTCGTGCACACAGCCCAGCTTGGAGCGAACGACCTACACCGAACTGAGATACCTACAGC
GTGAGCTATGAGAAAGCGCCACGCTTCCCGAAGGGAGAAAGGCGGACAGGTATCCGGTAAGCGGCAGGGT
CGGAACAGGAGAGCGCACGAGGGAGCTTCCAGGGGGAAACGCCTGGTATCTTTATAGTCCTGTCGGGTTT
CGCCACCTCTGACTTGAGCGTCGATTTTTGTGATGCTCGTCAGGGGGGCGGAGCCTATGGAAAAACGCCA
GCAACGCGGCCTTTTTACGGTTCCTGGCCTTTTGCTGGCCTTTTGCTCACATGTTCTTTCCTGCGTTATC
CCCTGATTCTGTGGATAACCGTATTACCGCCTTTGAGTGAGCTGATACCGCTCGCCGCAGCCGAACGACC
GAGCGCAGCGAGTCAGTGAGCGAGGAAGCGGAAGAGCGCCTGATGCGGTATTTTCTCCTTACGCATCTGT
GCGGTATTTCACACCGCAATGGTGCACTCTCAGTACAATCTGCTCTGAT
